>Addgene plasmid #231348 | pAAV.T7-SP6-BC(p11-14)-CAG-EGFP-W3SL-T7 | addgene full sequence | sequence record 459725 | Addgene NGS Result
AAAACCTCTGACACATGCAGCTCCCGGAGACGGTCACAGCTTGTCTGTAAGCGGATGCCGGGAGCAGACA
AGCCCGTCAGGGCGCGTCAGCGGGTGTTGGCGGGTGTCGGGGCTGGCTTAACTATGCGGCATCAGAGCAG
ATTGTACTGAGAGTGCACCATAAAATTGTAAACGTTAATATTTTGTTAAAATTCGCGTTAAATTTTTGTT
AAATCAGCTCATTTTTTAACCAATAGACCGAAATCGGCAAAATCCCTTATAAATCAAAAGAATAGCCCGA
GATAGAGT
[37 nt withheld, positions 289-325]
AAAGAACGTGGACTCCAACGTCAAAGG
[141 nt withheld, positions 353-493]
G
[46 nt withheld, positions 495-540]
A
[95 nt withheld, positions 542-636]
TATGCGGTGTGAAATACCGCACAGATGCGTAAGGAGAAAATACCGCATCAGGCGCCCCTGCAGGCAGCTG
CGCGCTCGCTCGCTCACTGAGGCCGCCCGGGCAAAGCCCGGGCGTCGGGCGACCTTTGGTCGCCCGGCCT
CAGTGAGCGAGCGAGCGCGCAGAGAGGGAGTGGCCAACTCCATCACTAGGGGTTCCTGCGGCCCAAGCCT
ATAGTGAGTCGTATTACCCGGCCAGGAACCGTAAAAAGGACTTGCCCGCGTTGCTGGCGTTTAACGGTAC
CTTGTTTAAAAAACCTCCCACATCTCCCCCTGAACCTGAAACATAAAATGAATGCAATTGTTGTTGTTAA
CTTGTTTATTGCAGCTTATAATGGTTACAAATAAAGCAATAGCATCACAAATTTCACAAATAAAGCTAGA
TGGTTACAAATAAAGCAATAGCATCACAAATTTCACAAATAAACACCACGGAATTGTCAGTGCCCAACAG
CCGAGCCCCTGTCCAGCAGCGGGCAAGGCAGGCGGCGATGAGTTCCGCCGTGGCAAGAACTAACCAGGAT
TTATACAAGGAGGAGAAAATGAAAGCCATACGGGAAGCAATAGCATGATACAAAGGCATTAAAGCAGCGT
ATCCACATAGCGTAAAAGGAGCAACATAGTTAAGAATACCAGTCAATCTTTCACAAATTTTGTAATCCAG
AGGTTGATTATGAATTCCTACTTGTACAGCTCGTCCATGCCGAGAGTGATCCCGGCGGCGGTCACGAACT
CCAGCAGGACCATGTGATCGCGCTTCTCGTTGGGGTCTTTGCTCAGGGCGGACTGGGTGCTCAGGTAGTG
GTTGTCGGGCAGCAGCACGGGGCCGTCGCCGATGGGGGTGTTCTGCTGGTAGTGGTCGGCGAGCTGCACG
CTGCCGTCCTCGATGTTGTGGCGGATCTTGAAGTTCACCTTGATGCCGTTCTTCTGCTTGTCGGCCATGA
TATAGACGTTGTGGCTGTTGTAGTTGTACTCCAGCTTGTGCCCCAGGATGTTGCCGTCCTCCTTGAAGTC
GATGCCCTTCAGCTCGATGCGGTTCACCAGGGTGTCGCCCTCGAACTTCACCTCGGCGCGGGTCTTGTAG
TTGCCGTCGTCCTTGAAGAAGATGGTGCGCTCCTGGACGTAGCCTTCGGGCATGGCGGACTTGAAGAAGT
CGTGCTGCTTCATGTGGTCGGGGTAGCGGCTGAAGCACTGCACGCCGTAGGTCAGGGTGGTCACGAGGGT
GGGCCAGGGCACGGGCAGCTTGCCGGTGGTGCAGATGAACTTCAGGGTCAGCTTGCCGTAGGTGGCATCG
CCCTCGCCCTCGCCGGACACGCTGAACTTGTGGCCGTTTACGTCGCCGTCCAGCTCGACCAGGATGGGCA
CCACCCCGGTGAACAGCTCCTCGCCCTTGCTCACGGCCATGGTGGCACCGGTCAATTCTTTGCCAAAATG
ATGAGACAGCACAATAACCAGCACGTTGCCCAGGAGCTGTAGGAAAAAGAAGAAGGCATGAACATGGTTA
GCAGAGGCTCTAGAGCCGCCGGTCACACGCCAGAAGCCGAACCCCGCCCTGCCCCGTCCCCCCCGAAGGC
AGCCGTCCCCCCGCGGACAGCCCCGAGGCTGGAGAGGGAGAAGGGGACGGCGGCGCGGCGACGCACGAAG
GCCCTCCCCGCCCATTTCCTTCCTGCCGGCGCTCCCGGAGCCCCTCAAGGCTTTCACGCAGCCACAGAAA
AGAAACAAGCCGTCATTAAACCAAGCGCTAATTACAGCCCGGAGGAGAAGGGCCGTCCCGCCCGCTCACC
TGTGGGAGTAACGCGGTCAGTCAGAGCCGGGGCGGGCGGCGCGAGGCGGCGGCGGAGCGGGGCACGGGGC
GAAGGCAGCGCGCAGCGACTCCCGCCCGCCGCGCGCTTCGCTTTTTATAGGGCCGCCGCCGCCGCCGCCT
CGCCATAAAAGGAAACTTTCGGAGCGCGCCGCTCTGATTGGCTGCCGCCGCACCTCTCCGCCTCGCCCCG
CCCCGCCCCTCGCCCCGCCCCGCCCCGCCTGGCGCGCGCCCCCCCCCCCCCCGCCCCCATCGCTGCACAA
AATAATTAAAAAATAAATAAATACAAAATTGGGGGTGGGGAGGGGGGGGAGATGGGGAGAGTGAAGCAGA
ACGTGGGGCTCACCTCGACCATGGTAATAGCGATGACTAATACGTAGATGTACTGCCAAGTAGGAAAGTC
CCATAAGGTCATGTACTGGGCATAATGCCAGGCGGGCCATTTACCGTCATTGACGTCAATAGGGGGCGTA
CTTGGCATATGATACACTTGATGTACTGCCAAGTGGGCAGTTTACCGTAAATACTCCACCCATTGACGTC
AATGGAAAGTCCCTATTGGCGTTACTATGGGAACATACGTCATTATTGACGTCAATGGGCGGGGGTCGTT
GGGCGGTCAGCCAGGCGGGCCATTTACCGTAAGTTATGTAACGCGGAACTCCATATATGGGCTATGAACT
AATGACCCCGTAATTGATTACTATTAATAACTAGTCAATAATCAATGTCCTCGAGGCGGCCTTGTCTCTC
CAGATGCTCTTGGGCCATCTTCCACATCGTCCGTAGCAGCCTTGGCAATTTGCCATCACTGGCAAATACA
CATAAATCCAATGAATACGGTTACCACCCGTGTATTCTATAGTGTCACCTAAATCGTTAAACGCCAGCAA
CGCGGGCAAGTCCTTTTTACGGTTCCTGGCCGGGTAATACGACTCACTATAGGGCAGGAACCCCTAGTGA
TGGAGTTGGCCACTCCCTCTCTGCGCGCTCGCTCGCTCACTGAGGCCGGGCGACCAAAGGTCGCCCGACG
CCCGGGCTTTGCCCGAGCGGCCTCAGTGAGCGAGCGAGCGCGCAGCTGCCTGCAGGACATGTGAGCAAAA
GGCCAGCAAAAGGCCAGGAACCGTAAAAAGGCCGCGTTGCTGGCGTTTTTCCATAGGCTCCGCCCCCCTG
ACGAGCATCACAAAAATCGACGCTCAAGTCAGAGGTGGCGAAACCCGACAGGACTATAAAGATACCAGGC
GTTTCCCCCTGGAAGCTCCCTCGTGCGCTCTCCTGTTCCGACCCTGCCGCTTACCGGATACCTGTCCGCC
TTTCTCCCTTCGGGAAGCGTGGCGCTTTCTCATAGCTCACGCTGTAGGTATCTCAGTTCGGTGTAGGTCG
TTCGCTCCAAGCTGGGCTGTGTGCACGAACCCCCCGTTCAGCCCGACCGCTGCGCCTTATCCGGTAACTA
TCGTCTTGAGTCCAACCCGGTAAGACACGACTTATCGCCACTGGCAGCAGCCACTGGTAACAGGATTAGC
AGAGCGAGGTATGTAGGCGGTGCTACAGAGTTCTTGAAGTGGTGGCCTAACTACGGCTACACTAGAAGAA
CAGTATTTGGTATCTGCGCTCTGCTGAAGCCAGTTACCTTCGGAAAAAGAGTTGGTAGCTCTTGATCCGG
CAAACAAACCACCGCTGGTAGCGGTGGTTTTTTTGTTTGCAAGCAGCAGATTACGCGCAGAAAAAAAGGA
TCTCAAGAAGATCCTTTGATCTTTTCTACGGGGTCTGACGCTCAGTGGAACGAAAACTCACGTTAAGGGA
TTTTGGTCATGAGATTATCAAAAAGGATCTTCACCTAGATCCTTTTAAATTAAAAATGAAGTTTTAAATC
AATCTAAAGTATATATGAGTAAACTTGGTCTGACAGTTACCAATGCTTAATCAGTGAGGCACCTATCTCA
GCGATCTGTCTATTTCGTTCATCCATAGTTGCCTGACTCCCCGTCGTGTAGATAACTACGATACGGGAGG
GCTTACCATCTGGCCCCAGTGCTGCAATGATACCGCGGCTTCCACGCTCACCGGCTCCAGATTTATCAGC
AATAAACCAGCCAGCCGGAAGGGCCGAGCGCAGAAGTGGTCCTGCAACTTTATCCGCCTCCATCCAGTCT
ATTAATTGTTGCCGGGAAGCTAGAGTAAGTAGTTCGCCAGTTAATAGTTTGCGCAACGTTGTTGCCATTG
CTACAGGCATCGTGGTGTCACGCTCGTCGTTTGGTATGGCTTCATTCAGCTCCGGTTCCCAACGATCAAG
GCGAGTTACATGATCCCCCATGTTGTGCAAAAAAGCGGTTAGCTCCTTCGGTCCTCCGATCGTTGTCAGA
AGTAAGTTGGCCGCAGTGTTATCACTCATGGTTATGGCAGCACTGCATAATTCTCTTACTGTCATGCCAT
CCGTAAGATGCTTTTCTGTGACTGGTGAGTACTCAACCAAGTCATTCTGAGAATAGTGTATGCGGCGACC
GAGTTGCTCTTGCCCGGCGTCAATACGGGATAATACCGCGCCACATAGCAGAACTTTAAAAGTGCTCATC
ATTGGAAAACGTTCTTCGGGGCGAAAACTCTCAAGGATCTTACCGCTGTTGAGATCCAGTTCGATGTAAC
CCACTCGTGCACCCAACTGATCTTCAGCATCTTTTACTTTCACCAGCGTTTCTGGGTGAGCAAAAACAGG
AAGGCAAAATGCCGCAAAAAAGGGAATAAGGGCGACACGGAAATGTTGAATACTCATACTCTTCCTTTTT
CAATATTATTGAAGCATTTATCAGGGTTATTGTCTCATGAGCGGATACATATTTGAATGTATTTAGAAAA
ATAAACAAATAGGGGTTCCGCGCACATTTCCCCGAAAAGTGCCACCTGACGTCTAAGAAACCATTATTAT
CATGACATTAACCTATAAAAATAGGCGTATCACGAGGCCCTTTCGTCTCGCGCGTTTCGGTGATGACGGT
G
Features (pLannotate 1.2.2; 22 found; start..end, strand, type, name):
    113..162     +  misc_feature   bom (fragment): basis of mobility region from pBR322
    163..618     -  rep_origin     f1 ori (sequence partly withheld): f1 bacteriophage origin of replication; arrow indicates direction of (+) strand synthesis
    637..688     +  misc_feature   bom (fragment): basis of mobility region from pBR322
    693..833     -  repeat_region  AAV2 ITR: inverted terminal repeat of adeno-associated virus serotype 2 inverted
    844..862     -  promoter       T7 promoter: promoter for bacteriophage T7 RNA polymerase
    985..1052    +  polyA_signal   SV40 poly(A) signal (fragment): SV40 polyadenylation signal
   1056..1099    +  polyA_signal   SV40 poly(A) signal (fragment): SV40 polyadenylation signal
   1098..1182    -  misc_feature   WPRE (fragment): woodchuck hepatitis virus posttranscriptional regulatory element
   1188..1345    -  misc_feature   WPRE (fragment): woodchuck hepatitis virus posttranscriptional regulatory element
   1355..2070    -  CDS            EGFP (fragment): the original enhanced GFP (Yang et al., 1996) mammalian codon-optimized
   2086..2145    -  CDS            HBB (fragment): HBB_LEPEU - Experimental evidence at protein level: Swiss-Prot protein existence level 1. Involved in oxygen transport from the lung to the various peripheral tissues. From Lepus europaeus (European hare).
   2143..2348    -  intron         chimeric intron (fragment): chimera between introns from chicken β-actin and rabbit β-globin
   2413..2548    -  intron         hybrid intron (fragment): hybrid between chicken β-actin (CBA) and minute virus of mice (MMV) introns (Gray et al., 2011)
   2549..2824    -  promoter       chicken β-actin promoter: No description available
   2826..3205    -  enhancer       CMV enhancer: human cytomegalovirus immediate early enhancer
   3332..3350    -  promoter       SP6 promoter: promoter for bacteriophage SP6 RNA polymerase
   3401..3419    +  promoter       T7 promoter: promoter for bacteriophage T7 RNA polymerase
   3422..3562    +  repeat_region  AAV2 ITR: inverted terminal repeat of adeno-associated virus serotype 2 inverted
   3624..4212    -  rep_origin     ori: high-copy-number ColE1/pMB1/pBR322/pUC origin of replication
   4383..5243    -  CDS            AmpR: β-lactamase; bla; confers resistance to ampicillin, carbenicillin, and related antibiotics
   5244..5348    -  promoter       AmpR promoter: bla
   5443..11      +  CDS            rop (fragment) (across the origin): Rop protein, which maintains plasmids at low copy number; rop
