[The description below was written by a language model from this plasmid's Addgene catalogue record and pLannotate feature annotations shown in this document.]
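Description:
pAAV.T7-SP6-BC(p11-14)-CAG-EGFP-W3SL-T7 is an AAV transfer plasmid of about 5.5 kb that carries a single-stranded AAV genome between two AAV2 inverted terminal repeats. The bacterial portion consists of a high-copy ColE1/pUC-type origin and an ampicillin resistance gene (β-lactamase with its own promoter). It also contains an f1 phage origin and short remnants of the pBR322 bom and rop regions. The ITRs are the cis elements needed for replication and packaging of the intervening DNA into AAV capsids when rep, cap and helper functions are supplied in trans.

The genome has two functional parts. The first is a mammalian reporter cassette in which the CAG promoter (CMV enhancer, chicken β-actin promoter and a chimeric β-actin/β-globin intron) drives EGFP. EGFP is followed by W3SL, a compact 3′ element that the annotation detects as truncated WPRE fragments and SV40 polyadenylation signal fragments. It provides post-transcriptional enhancement and polyadenylation in little space.

The second part is the listed 202 bp insert. It places a T7 RNA polymerase promoter just inside one ITR, facing outward toward it, next to an SP6 promoter that, per the record, drives a barcode designated p11-14. A second T7 promoter, also pointing outward, lies just inside the opposite ITR. According to the record, the T7 promoters are barcodeless and the design serves to track AAV concatemers with the SpECTr method. The outward orientation suggests that T7 transcripts would reach a barcode only across junctions between joined genomes, but the record does not describe the mechanism. EGFP provides a marker of transduced cells.
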