Addgene plasmid #231348: pAAV.T7-SP6-BC(p11-14)-CAG-EGFP-W3SL-T7
Purpose: Single stranded AAV genome with barcodeless T7 RNA polymerase promoter and SP6-driven barcode, for tracking AAV concatemers via SpECTr. Also expresses EGFP from CAG promoter.
Depositing lab: Viviana Gradinaru. Depositing organization: California Institute of Technology. Publication: Spatial genomics of AAV vectors reveals mechanism of transcriptional crosstalk that enables targeted delivery of large genetic cargo. Coughlin GM, Borsos M, Barcelona BH, Appling N, Mayfield AMH, Mackey ED, Eser RA, Jackson CR, Chen X, Kumar SR, Gradinaru V. Nat Biotechnol. 2025 Mar 20. doi: 10.1038/s41587-025-02565-4. PubMed 40113953.
Backbone
  Vector backbone: pAAV
  Vector type: AAV
Growth in bacteria
  Bacterial resistance: Ampicillin, 100 μg/mL
  Growth temperature: 30°C
  Growth strain: NEB Stable
  Copy number: High Copy
Gene/Insert
  Gene/Insert name: T7-SP6-BC(p11-14)
  Species: Other
  Insert size (bp): 202
  Cloning method: Gibson Cloning
Terms and licenses: Academic/Nonprofit Terms; Industry Terms: Not Available to Industry
Depositor comments: Also contains a CAG-driven EGFP
How to cite: pAAV.T7-SP6-BC(p11-14)-CAG-EGFP-W3SL-T7 was a gift from Viviana Gradinaru (Addgene plasmid # 231348 ; http://n2t.net/addgene:231348 ; RRID:Addgene_231348)
